Addgene plasmid #103506: LSB-hsa-miR-379-5p
Purpose: Used to sense miRNA activity using fluorescence based tools. hsa-miR-379-5p target in 3' UTR of of mKate. miRNA activity can be measured by the repression of mKate2 relative to EBFP2 fluorescent proteins . Plasmid is inherently unstable; please see Depositor Comments
Depositing lab: Ron Weiss. Depositing organization: Massachusetts Institute of Technology. Publication: A mixed antagonistic/synergistic miRNA repression model enables accurate predictions of multi-input miRNA sensor activity. Gam JJ, Babb J, Weiss R. Nat Commun. 2018 Jun 22;9(1):2430. doi: 10.1038/s41467-018-04575-0. PubMed 29934631.
Backbone
  Vector backbone: Low Sensor Backbone (LSB)
  Vector type: Mammalian Expression, Synthetic Biology
Growth in bacteria
  Bacterial resistance: Ampicillin and Kanamycin, 100 & 50 μg/mL
  Growth temperature: 30°C
  Growth strain: NEB Stable
  Copy number: High Copy
Gene/Insert
  Gene/Insert name: hsa-miR-379-5p target
  Species: H. sapiens (human)
  Entrez Gene: MIR379 (a.k.a. MIRN379, hsa-mir-379, mir-379)
  Promoter: EF-1a
  Cloning method: Gibson Cloning
Terms and licenses: Academic/Nonprofit Terms; Industry Terms: Not Available to Industry
Depositor comments: Please note that this plasmid is inherently unstable due to a repeating poly A element. We recommend performing a diagnostic digest on multiple colonies upon receipt. The depositors would like to note the presence of several discrepancies between the depositor sequence and physical plasmid sequence. In particular, the sequences upstream and downstream of the puromycin coding region have 10 bp insertions which do not affect the ability to perform puromycin selection. The sequences for those regions within the physical plasmids are as follows: Upstream of Puro: GAATTCGACCGCCTGTCTCAAGGTGCCACC; Downstream of Puro: GCTTTGAGACTACGCGTGAATTCACTCCTC.
How to cite: LSB-hsa-miR-379-5p was a gift from Ron Weiss (Addgene plasmid # 103506 ; http://n2t.net/addgene:103506 ; RRID:Addgene_103506)
