[The description below was written by a language model from this plasmid's Addgene catalogue record and pLannotate feature annotations shown in this document.]
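Description:
LSB-hsa-miR-379-5p is a mammalian expression plasmid of about 11 kb, built on the Low Sensor Backbone (LSB), for reporting the activity of human miR-379-5p by fluorescence. It replicates in E. coli from a high-copy ColE1/pUC-type origin and carries both an ampicillin (β-lactamase) and a kanamycin (aminoglycoside phosphotransferase) resistance gene, so it is maintained under dual selection. Remnants of a lac promoter/operator region are also annotated in the backbone.

The payload consists of two parallel transcription units, each driven by the human EF-1α core promoter with its intron A and terminated by a rabbit β-globin polyadenylation signal. One unit encodes the red fluorescent protein mKate2 and, according to the record, carries the hsa-miR-379-5p target sequence in its 3' UTR. The target site itself is not annotated in the feature table, but it would lie in the unannotated stretch between the mKate2 coding region and its poly(A) signal. The other unit encodes the blue protein EBFP2 without a target and serves as an internal normaliser. When miR-379-5p is active in a transfected cell, the mKate2 transcript is repressed, so a drop in the mKate2 signal relative to EBFP2 measures miRNA activity. Gateway attB4, attB1 and attB2 scars flank the promoters and coding sequences, reflecting modular assembly, and the record lists Gibson cloning as the cloning method.

A puromycin N-acetyltransferase gene with a third β-globin poly(A) signal allows puromycin selection in mammalian cells, although no promoter for it is annotated. The depositor notes that the repeated poly(A) element makes the plasmid inherently unstable. They also note that the physical plasmid differs slightly from the deposited sequence, with short insertions flanking the puromycin gene that do not affect selection.
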