Features (pLannotate 1.2.2; 28 found; start..end, strand, type, name):
     87..675     -  rep_origin     ori: high-copy-number ColE1/pMB1/pBR322/pUC origin of replication
    846..1706    -  CDS            AmpR: β-lactamase; bla; confers resistance to ampicillin, carbenicillin, and related antibiotics
   1707..1778    -  promoter       AmpR promoter: bla
   1857..2456    +  CDS            PuroR: puromycin N-acetyltransferase; pac from Streptomyces alboniger; confers resistance to puromycin
   2461..2541    +  CDS            HBB (fragment): HBB_PONPY - Experimental evidence at transcript level: Swiss-Prot protein existence level 2. Involved in oxygen transport from the lung to the various peripheral tissues. From Pongo pygmaeus (Bornean orangutan).
   2612..2667    +  polyA_signal   β-globin poly(A) signal: rabbit β-globin polyadenylation signal (Gil and Proudfoot, 1987)
   3646..3666    +  protein_bind   attB4: mutant version of attB; core recombination site for the Gateway® BP reaction BP Clonase™
   3734..3945    +  promoter       EF-1α core promoter: core promoter for human elongation factor EF-1α
   3946..4884    +  intron         EF-1α intron A: intron upstream of the start codon of human EF-1α
   4911..4931    +  protein_bind   attB1: mutant version of attB; core recombination site for the Gateway® BP reaction BP Clonase™
   4951..5646    +  CDS            mKate2: mKate2 is a basic (constitutively fluorescent) red fluorescent protein published in 2009, derived from Entacmaea quadricolor. It is reported to be a rapidly-maturing monomer with moderate acid sensitivity.
   5666..5690    -  protein_bind   attB2: mutant version of attB; recombination site for the Gateway® BP reaction BP Clonase™
   5830..5904    +  CDS            HBB (fragment): HBB_PONPY - Experimental evidence at transcript level: Swiss-Prot protein existence level 2. Involved in oxygen transport from the lung to the various peripheral tissues. From Pongo pygmaeus (Bornean orangutan).
   5975..6030    +  polyA_signal   β-globin poly(A) signal: rabbit β-globin polyadenylation signal (Gil and Proudfoot, 1987)
   6414..6439    +  misc_feature   SA: splice acceptor site
   7111..7131    +  protein_bind   attB4: mutant version of attB; core recombination site for the Gateway® BP reaction BP Clonase™
   7199..7410    +  promoter       EF-1α core promoter: core promoter for human elongation factor EF-1α
   7411..8349    +  intron         EF-1α intron A: intron upstream of the start codon of human EF-1α
   8376..8396    +  protein_bind   attB1: mutant version of attB; core recombination site for the Gateway® BP reaction BP Clonase™
   8407..9123    +  CDS            EBFP2: EBFP2 is a basic (constitutively fluorescent) blue fluorescent protein published in 2007, derived from Aequorea victoria. It is reported to be a rapidly-maturing monomer with moderate acid sensitivity.
   9131..9155    -  protein_bind   attB2: mutant version of attB; recombination site for the Gateway® BP reaction BP Clonase™
   9159..9239    +  CDS            HBB (fragment): HBB_PONPY - Experimental evidence at transcript level: Swiss-Prot protein existence level 2. Involved in oxygen transport from the lung to the various peripheral tissues. From Pongo pygmaeus (Bornean orangutan).
   9310..9365    +  polyA_signal   β-globin poly(A) signal: rabbit β-globin polyadenylation signal (Gil and Proudfoot, 1987)
   9748..9770    -  protein_bind   lac operator (fragment): The lac repressor binds to the lac operator to inhibit transcription in E. coli. This inhibition can be relieved by adding lactose or isopropyl-β-D-thiogalactopyranoside (IPTG). lac repressor encoded by lacI
   9774..9804    -  promoter       lac promoter: promoter for the E. coli lac operon
   9819..9840    -  protein_bind   CAP binding site: CAP binding activates transcription in the presence of cAMP. E. coli catabolite activator protein
   9853..9892    -  CDS            lacI (fragment): lac repressor; lacI; The lac repressor binds to the lac operator to inhibit transcription in E. coli. This inhibition can be relieved by adding lactose or isopropyl-β-D-thiogalactopyranoside (IPTG).
  10065..10874   +  CDS            KanR: aminoglycoside phosphotransferase; aph(3')-Ia; confers resistance to kanamycin in bacteria or G418 (Geneticin®) in eukaryotes
>Addgene plasmid #103506 | LSB-hsa-miR-379-5p | depositor full sequence | sequence record 196059 | Full Sequence
AATTGAGGGGATAACGCAGGAAAGAACATGTGAGCAAAAGGCCAGCAAAAGGCCAGGAACCGTAAAAAGG
CCGCGTTGCTGGCGTTTTTCCATAGGCTCCGCCCCCCTGACGAGCATCACAAAAATCGACGCTCAAGTCA
GAGGTGGCGAAACCCGACAGGACTATAAAGATACCAGGCGTTTCCCCCTGGAAGCTCCCTCGTGCGCTCT
CCTGTTCCGACCCTGCCGCTTACCGGATACCTGTCCGCCTTTCTCCCTTCGGGAAGCGTGGCGCTTTCTC
ATAGCTCACGCTGTAGGTATCTCAGTTCGGTGTAGGTCGTTCGCTCCAAGCTGGGCTGTGTGCACGAACC
CCCCGTTCAGCCCGACCGCTGCGCCTTATCCGGTAACTATCGTCTTGAGTCCAACCCGGTAAGACACGAC
TTATCGCCACTGGCAGCAGCCACTGGTAACAGGATTAGCAGAGCGAGGTATGTAGGCGGTGCTACAGAGT
TCTTGAAGTGGTGGCCTAACTACGGCTACACTAGAAGAACAGTATTTGGTATCTGCGCTCTGCTGAAGCC
AGTTACCTTCGGAAAAAGAGTTGGTAGCTCTTGATCCGGCAAACAAACCACCGCTGGTAGCGGTGGTTTT
TTTGTTTGCAAGCAGCAGATTACGCGCAGAAAAAAAGGATCTCAAGAAGATCCTTTGATCTTTTCTACGG
GGTCTGACGCTCAGTGGAACGAAAACTCACGTTAAGGGATTTTGGTCATGAGATTATCAAAAAGGATCTT
CACCTAGATCCTTTTAAATTAAAAATGAAGTTTTAAATCAATCTAAAGTATATATGAGTAAACTTGGTCT
GACAGTTACCAATGCTTAATCAGTGAGGCACCTATCTCAGCGATCTGTCTATTTCGTTCATCCATAGTTG
CCTGACTCCCCGTCGTGTAGATAACTACGATACGGGAGGGCTTACCATCTGGCCCCAGTGCTGCAATGAT
ACCGCGAGAACCACGCTCACCGGCTCCAGATTTATCAGCAATAAACCAGCCAGCCGGAAGGGCCGAGCGC
AGAAGTGGTCCTGCAACTTTATCCGCCTCCATCCAGTCTATTAATTGTTGCCGGGAAGCTAGAGTAAGTA
GTTCGCCAGTTAATAGTTTGCGCAACGTTGTTGCCATTGCTACAGGCATCGTGGTGTCACGCTCGTCGTT
TGGTATGGCTTCATTCAGCTCCGGTTCCCAACGATCAAGGCGAGTTACATGATCCCCCATGTTGTGCAAA
AAAGCGGTTAGCTCCTTCGGTCCTCCGATCGTTGTCAGAAGTAAGTTGGCCGCAGTGTTATCACTCATGG
TTATGGCAGCACTGCATAATTCTCTTACTGTCATGCCATCCGTAAGATGCTTTTCTGTGACTGGTGAGTA
CTCAACCAAGTCATTCTGAGAATAGTGTATGCGGCGACCGAGTTGCTCTTGCCCGGCGTCAATACGGGAT
AATACCGCGCCACATAGCAGAACTTTAAAAGTGCTCATCATTGGAAAACGTTCTTCGGGGCGAAAACTCT
CAAGGATCTTACCGCTGTTGAGATCCAGTTCGATGTAACCCACTCGTGCACCCAACTGATCTTCAGCATC
TTTTACTTTCACCAGCGTTTCTGGGTGAGCAAAAACAGGAAGGCAAAATGCCGCAAAAAAGGGAATAAGG
GCGACACGGAAATGTTGAATACTCATACTCTTCCTTTTTCAATATTATTGAAGCATTTATCAGGGTTATT
GTCTCATGAGCGGATACATATTTGAATGTAGCTCCGAATTTCTCGAGGGCTTGTCGACGACGGCGGTCTC
CGTCGTCAGGATCATGAATTCGACCCGCCTGCCACCATGACCGAGTACAAGCCCACGGTGCGCCTCGCCA
CCCGCGACGACGTCCCCCGGGCCGTACGCACCCTCGCCGCCGCGTTCGCCGACTACCCCGCCACGCGCCA
CACCGTCGACCCGGACCGCCACATCGAGCGGGTCACCGAGCTGCAAGAACTCTTCCTCACGCGCGTCGGG
CTCGACATCGGCAAGGTGTGGGTCGCGGACGACGGCGCCGCGGTGGCGGTCTGGACCACGCCGGAGAGCG
TCGAAGCGGGGGCGGTGTTCGCCGAGATCGGCCCGCGCATGGCCGAGTTGAGCGGTTCCCGGCTGGCCGC
GCAGCAACAGATGGAAGGCCTCCTGGCGCCGCACCGGCCCAAGGAGCCCGCGTGGTTCCTGGCCACCGTC
GGCGTCTCGCCCGACCACCAGGGCAAGGGTCTGGGCAGCGCCGTCGTGCTCCCCGGAGTGGAGGCGGCCG
AGCGCGCCGGGGTGCCCGCCTTCCTGGAGACATCCGCGCCCCGCAACCTCCCCTTCTACGAGCGGCTCGG
CTTCACCGTCACCGCCGACGTCGAGGTGCCCGAAGGACCGCGCACCTGGTGCATGACCCGCAAGCCCGGT
GCCTGATACGCGTGAATTCACTCCTCAGGTGCAGGCTGCCTATCAGAAGGTGGTGGCTGGTGTGGCCAAT
GCCCTGGCTCACAAATACCACTGAGATCTTTTTCCCTCTGCCAAAAATTATGGGGACATCATGAAGCCCC
TTGAGCATCTGACTTCTGGCTAATAAAGGAAATTTATTTTCATTGCAATAGTGTGTTGGAATTTTTTGTG
TCTCTCACTCGGAAGGACATATGGGAGGGCAAATCATTTAAAACATCAGAATGAGTATTTGGTTTAGAGT
TTGGCAACATATGCCCATATGCTGGCTGCCATGAACAAAGGTTGGCTATAAAGAGGTCATCAGTATATGA
AACAGCCCCCTGCTGTCCATTCCTTATTCCATAGAAAAGCCTTGACTTGAGGTTAGATTTTTTTTATATT
TTGTTTTGTGTTATTTTTTTCTTTAACATCCCTAAAATTTTCCTTACATGTTTTACTAGCCAGATTTTTC
CTCCTCTCCTGACTACTCCCAGTCATAGCTGTCCCTCTTCTCTTATGGAGATCCCTCGACCTGCAGCCCA
AGCTTGAATTCTCTAGAATTACCCTGTTATCCCTATGCTTGGTTTACCGAGCTCTTATTGGTTTTCAAAC
TTCATTGACTGTGCCCAACGCGCCTGGGAGCTCACGGGGACAGCCCCCCCCCAAAGCCCCCAGGGATGTA
ATTACGTCCCTCCCCCGCTAGGGGGCAGCAGCGAGCCGCCCGGGGCTCCGCTCCGGTCCGGCGCTCCCCC
CGCATCCCCGAGCCGGCAGCGTGCGGGGACAGCCCGGGCACGGGGAAGGTGGCACGGGATCGCTTTCCTC
TGAACGCTTCTCGCTGCTCTTTGAGCCTGCAGACACCTGGGGGGATACGGGGAAAAAGCTAGGCTGAAAG
ACCGGTTCTTAGAATGACACGCGCCTGGGAGCTCACGGGGACAGCCCCCCCCCAAAGCCCCCAGGGATGT
AATTACGTCCCTCCCCCGCTAGGGGGCAGCAGCGAGCCGCCCGGGGCTCCGCTCCGGTCCGGCGCTCCCC
CCGCATCCCCGAGCCGGCAGCGTGCGGGGACAGCCCGGGCACGGGGAAGGTGGCACGGGATCGCTTTCCT
CTGAACGCTTCTCGCTGCTCTTTGAGCCTGCAGACACCTGGGGGGATACGGGGAAAAAGCTAACTTCTGA
GACGACAACTTTGTATAGAAAAGTTGGCTCCGAATTCGCCCTTGACAGCAGAGATCCAGTTTGGTTAATT
AATTGGCTCCGGTGCCCGTCAGTGGGCAGAGCGCACATCGCCCACAGTCCCCGAGAAGTTGTGGGGAGGG
GTCGGCAATTGAACCGGTGCCTAGAGAAGGTGGCGCGGGGTAAACTGGGAAAGTGATGTCGTGTACTGGC
TCCGCCTTTTTCCCGAGGGTGGGGGAGAACCGTATATAAGTGCAGTAGTCGCCGTGAACGTTCTTTTTCG
CAACGGGTTTGCCGCCAGAACACAGGTAAGTGCCGTGTGTGGTTCCCGCGGGCCTGGCCTCTTTACGGGT
TATGGCCCTTGCGTGCCTTGAATTACTTCCACCTGGCTGCAGTACGTGATTCTTGATCCCGAGCTTCGGG
TTGGAAGTGGGTGGGAGAGTTCGAGGCCTTGCGCTTAAGGAGCCCCTTCGCCTCGTGCTTGAGTTGAGGC
CTGGCCTGGGCGCTGGGGCCGCCGCGTGCGAATCTGGTGGCACCTTCGCGCCTGTCTCGCTGCTTTCGAT
AAGTCTCTAGCCATTTAAAATTTTTGATGACCTGCTGCGACGCTTTTTTTCTGGCAAGATAGTCTTGTAA
ATGCGGGCCAAGATCTGCACACTGGTATTTCGGTTTTTGGGGCCGCGGGCGGCGACGGGGCCCGTGCGTC
CCAGCGCACATGTTCGGCGAGGCGGGGCCTGCGAGCGCGGCCACCGAGAATCGGACGGGGGTAGTCTCAA
GCTGGCCGGCCTGCTCTGGTGCCTGGCCTCGCGCCGCCGTGTATCGCCCCGCCCTGGGCGGCAAGGCTGG
CCCGGTCGGCACCAGTTGCGTGAGCGGAAAGATGGCCGCTTCCCGGCCCTGCTGCAGGGAGCTCAAAATG
GAGGACGCGGCGCTCGGGAGAGCGGGCGGGTGAGTCACCCACACAAAGGAAAAGGGCCTTTCCGTCCTCA
GCCGTCGCTTCATGTGACTCCACGGAGTACCGGGCGCCGTCCAGGCACCTCGATTAGTTCTCGAGCTTTT
GGAGTACGTCGTCTTTAGGTTGGGGGGAGGGGTTTTATGCGATGGAGTTTCCCCACACTGAGTGGGTGGA
GACTGAAGTTAGGCCAGCTTGGCACTTGATGTAATTCTCCTTGGAATTTGCCCTTTTTGAGTTTGGATCT
TGGTTCATTCTCAAGCCTCAGACAGTGGTTCAAAGTTTTTTTCTTCCATTTCAGGTGTCGTGAGAAGGGC
GAATTCGACCCAAGTTTGTACAAAAAAGCAGGCTGGATCCAGGTGCCACCATGGTGAGCGAGCTGATTAA
GGAGAACATGCACATGAAGCTGTACATGGAGGGCACCGTGAACAACCACCACTTCAAGTGCACATCCGAG
GGCGAAGGCAAGCCCTACGAGGGCACCCAGACCATGAGAATCAAGGCGGTCGAGGGCGGCCCTCTCCCCT
TCGCCTTCGACATCCTGGCTACCAGCTTCATGTACGGCAGCAAAACCTTCATCAACCACACCCAGGGCAT
CCCCGACTTCTTTAAGCAGTCCTTCCCCGAGGGCTTCACATGGGAGAGAGTCACCACATACGAAGATGGG
GGCGTGCTGACCGCTACCCAGGACACCAGCCTCCAGGACGGCTGCCTCATCTACAACGTCAAGATCAGAG
GGGTGAACTTCCCATCCAACGGCCCTGTGATGCAGAAGAAAACACTCGGCTGGGAGGCCTCCACCGAGAC
ACTGTACCCCGCTGACGGCGGCCTGGAAGGCAGAGCCGACATGGCCCTGAAGCTCGTGGGCGGGGGCCAC
CTGATCTGCAACCTTAAGACCACATACAGATCCAAGAAACCCGCTAAGAACCTCAAGATGCCCGGCGTCT
ACTATGTGGACAGGAGACTGGAAAGAATCAAGGAGGCCGACAAAGAGACATACGTCGAGCAGCACGAGGT
GGCTGTGGCCAGATACTGCGACCTCCCTAGCAAACTGGGGCACAAACTTAATTGAGAATTCTACCACCCA
GCTTTCTTGTACAAAGTGGTACGTCTCAAGACCAGAGGTCTCTGCTTTTGTTAGTCCTACGTTCCATAGT
CTACCACCTACGTTCCATAGTCTACCACCTACGTTCCATAGTCTACCACCTACGTTCCATAGTCTACCAC
AACCAGAAGAGACCTGTGCTTCACTCCTCAGGTGCAGGCTGCCTATCAGAAGGTGGTGGCTGGTGTGGCC
AATGCCCTGGCTCACAAATACCACTGAGATCTTTTTCCCTCTGCCAAAAATTATGGGGACATCATGAAGC
CCCTTGAGCATCTGACTTCTGGCTAATAAAGGAAATTTATTTTCATTGCAATAGTGTGTTGGAATTTTTT
GTGTCTCTCACTCGGAAGGACATATGGGAGGGCAAATCATTTAAAACATCAGAATGAGTATTTGGTTTAG
AGTTTGGCAACATATGCCCATATGCTGGCTGCCATGAACAAAGGTTGGCTATAAAGAGGTCATCAGTATA
TGAAACAGCCCCCTGCTGTCCATTCCTTATTCCATAGAAAAGCCTTGACTTGAGGTTAGATTTTTTTTAT
ATTTTGTTTTGTGTTATTTTTTTCTTTAACATCCCTAAAATTTTCCTTACATGTTTTACTAGCCAGATTT
TTCCTCCTCTCCTGACTACTCCCAGTCATAGCTGTCCCTCTTCTCTTATGGAGATCCCGAGCGGTGCGTT
TTTATGCTTGTAGTATTGTATAATGTTTTTAAGATCCAAGCTTCTGACCTCTTCTCTTCCTCCCACAGGG
CCTCGAGACAATTGCATCGATGGTACCAGTGAAAGTCTGCAATGAATTCGAGTTGGCGCGCCTGTCATTC
TAAATCTCTCTTTCAGCCTAAAGCTTTTTCCCCGTATCCCCCCAGGTGTCTGCAGGCTCAAAGAGCAGCG
AGAAGCGTTCAGAGGAAAGCGATCCCGTGCCACCTTCCCCGTGCCCGGGCTGTCCCCGCACGCTGCCGGC
TCGGGGATGCGGGGGGAGCGCCGGACCGGAGCGGAGCCCCGGGCGGCTCGCTGCTGCCCCCTAGCGGGGG
AGGGACGTAATTACATCCCTGGGGGCTTTGGGAGGGGGCTGTCCCCGTGAGCTCCCAGGCGCGCCTGTCA
TTCTAAATCTCTCTTTCAGCCTAAAGCTTTTTCCCCGTATCCCCCCAGGTGTCTGCAGGCTCAAAGAGCA
GCGAGAAGCGTTCAGAGGAAAGCGATCCCGTGCCACCTTCCCCGTGCCCGGGCTGTCCCCGCACGCTGCC
GGCTCGGGGATGCGGGGGGAGCGCCGGACCGGAGCGGAGCCCCGGGCGGCTCGCTGCTGCCCCCTAGCGG
GGGAGGGACGTAATTACATCCCTGGGGGCTTTGGGGGGGGGCTGTCCCCGTGAGCTCCCAGGCGCGCCAA
CTCGGTACCGTATCGATGTCGACGTTAACGCTAGTGATATCAACTTTGTATAGAAAAGTTGGCTCCGAAT
TCGCCCTTGACAGCAGAGATCCAGTTTGGTTAATTAATTGGCTCCGGTGCCCGTCAGTGGGCAGAGCGCA
CATCGCCCACAGTCCCCGAGAAGTTGTGGGGAGGGGTCGGCAATTGAACCGGTGCCTAGAGAAGGTGGCG
CGGGGTAAACTGGGAAAGTGATGTCGTGTACTGGCTCCGCCTTTTTCCCGAGGGTGGGGGAGAACCGTAT
ATAAGTGCAGTAGTCGCCGTGAACGTTCTTTTTCGCAACGGGTTTGCCGCCAGAACACAGGTAAGTGCCG
TGTGTGGTTCCCGCGGGCCTGGCCTCTTTACGGGTTATGGCCCTTGCGTGCCTTGAATTACTTCCACCTG
GCTGCAGTACGTGATTCTTGATCCCGAGCTTCGGGTTGGAAGTGGGTGGGAGAGTTCGAGGCCTTGCGCT
TAAGGAGCCCCTTCGCCTCGTGCTTGAGTTGAGGCCTGGCCTGGGCGCTGGGGCCGCCGCGTGCGAATCT
GGTGGCACCTTCGCGCCTGTCTCGCTGCTTTCGATAAGTCTCTAGCCATTTAAAATTTTTGATGACCTGC
TGCGACGCTTTTTTTCTGGCAAGATAGTCTTGTAAATGCGGGCCAAGATCTGCACACTGGTATTTCGGTT
TTTGGGGCCGCGGGCGGCGACGGGGCCCGTGCGTCCCAGCGCACATGTTCGGCGAGGCGGGGCCTGCGAG
CGCGGCCACCGAGAATCGGACGGGGGTAGTCTCAAGCTGGCCGGCCTGCTCTGGTGCCTGGCCTCGCGCC
GCCGTGTATCGCCCCGCCCTGGGCGGCAAGGCTGGCCCGGTCGGCACCAGTTGCGTGAGCGGAAAGATGG
CCGCTTCCCGGCCCTGCTGCAGGGAGCTCAAAATGGAGGACGCGGCGCTCGGGAGAGCGGGCGGGTGAGT
CACCCACACAAAGGAAAAGGGCCTTTCCGTCCTCAGCCGTCGCTTCATGTGACTCCACGGAGTACCGGGC
GCCGTCCAGGCACCTCGATTAGTTCTCGAGCTTTTGGAGTACGTCGTCTTTAGGTTGGGGGGAGGGGTTT
TATGCGATGGAGTTTCCCCACACTGAGTGGGTGGAGACTGAAGTTAGGCCAGCTTGGCACTTGATGTAAT
TCTCCTTGGAATTTGCCCTTTTTGAGTTTGGATCTTGGTTCATTCTCAAGCCTCAGACAGTGGTTCAAAG
TTTTTTTCTTCCATTTCAGGTGTCGTGAGAAGGGCGAATTCGACCCAAGTTTGTACAAAAAAGCAGGCTC
GCCACCATGGTGAGCAAGGGCGAGGAGCTGTTCACCGGGGTGGTGCCCATCCTGGTCGAGCTGGACGGCG
ACGTAAACGGCCACAAGTTCAGCGTGAGGGGCGAGGGCGAGGGCGATGCCACCAACGGCAAGCTGACCCT
GAAGTTCATCTGCACCACCGGCAAGCTGCCCGTGCCCTGGCCCACCCTCGTGACCACCCTGAGCCACGGC
GTGCAGTGCTTCGCCCGCTACCCCGACCACATGAAGCAGCACGACTTCTTCAAGTCCGCCATGCCCGAAG
GCTACGTCCAGGAGCGCACCATCTTCTTCAAGGACGACGGCACCTACAAGACCCGCGCCGAGGTGAAGTT
CGAGGGCGACACCCTAGTGAACCGCATCGAGCTGAAGGGCGTCGACTTCAAGGAGGACGGCAACATCCTG
GGGCACAAGCTGGAGTACAACTTCAACAGCCACAACATCTATATCATGGCCGTCAAGCAGAAGAACGGCA
TCAAGGTGAACTTCAAGATCCGCCACAACGTGGAGGACGGCAGCGTGCAGCTCGCCGACCACTACCAGCA
GAACACCCCCATCGGCGACGGCCCCGTGCTGCTGCCCGACAGCCACTACCTGAGCACCCAGTCCGTGCTG
AGCAAAGACCCCAACGAGAAGCGCGATCACATGGTCCTGCTGGAGTTCCGCACCGCCGCCGGGATCACTC
TCGGCATGGACGAGCTGTACAAGTAATACCACCCAGCTTTCTTGTACAAAGTGGTACGCGTGAATTCACT
CCTCAGGTGCAGGCTGCCTATCAGAAGGTGGTGGCTGGTGTGGCCAATGCCCTGGCTCACAAATACCACT
GAGATCTTTTTCCCTCTGCCAAAAATTATGGGGACATCATGAAGCCCCTTGAGCATCTGACTTCTGGCTA
ATAAAGGAAATTTATTTTCATTGCAATAGTGTGTTGGAATTTTTTGTGTCTCTCACTCGGAAGGACATAT
GGGAGGGCAAATCATTTAAAACATCAGAATGAGTATTTGGTTTAGAGTTTGGCAACATATGCCCATATGC
TGGCTGCCATGAACAAAGGTTGGCTATAAAGAGGTCATCAGTATATGAAACAGCCCCCTGCTGTCCATTC
CTTATTCCATAGAAAAGCCTTGACTTGAGGTTAGATTTTTTTTATATTTTGTTTTGTGTTATTTTTTTCT
TTAACATCCCTAAAATTTTCCTTACATGTTTTACTAGCCAGATTTTTCCTCCTCTCCTGACTACTCCCAG
TCATAGCTGTCCCTCTTCTCTTATGGAGATCCCTCGACCTGCAGCCCAAGCTTGGCGTAATCATGGTCAT
AGCTGTTTCCTGTGTGAAATTGTTATCCGCTCACAATTCCACACAACATACGAGCCGGAAGCATAAAGTG
TAAAGCCTGGGGTGCCTAATGAGTGAGCTAACTCACATTAATTGCGTTGCGCTCACTGCCCGCTTTCCAG
TCGGGAAACCTGTCGTGCCAGCGGATCGACAGTACTAAGCTTGGTCTAATACCCAATCTCTCGTCTTATC
CAGATGTTTTATACGCCTCTGGCCCGTGTCTCAAAATCTCTGATGTTACATTGCACAAGATAAAATAATA
TCATCATGAACAATAAAACTGTCTGCTTACATAAACAGTAATACAAGGGGTGTTATGAGCCATATTCAAC
GGGAAACGTCGAGGCCGCGATTAAATTCCAACATGGATGCTGATTTATATGGGTATAAATGGGCTCGCGA
TAATGTCGGGCAATCAGGTGCGACAATCTATCGCTTGTATGGGAAGCCCGATGCGCCAGAGTTGTTTCTG
AAACATGGCAAAGGTAGCGTTGCCAATGATGTTACAGATGAGATGGTCAGACTAAACTGGCTGACGGAAT
TTATGCCTCTTCCGACCATCAAGCATTTTATCCGTACTCCTGATGATGCATGGTTACTCACCACTGCGAT
CCCCGGAAAAACAGCATTCCAGGTATTAGAAGAATATCCTGATTCAGGTGAAAATATTGTTGATGCGCTG
GCAGTGTTCCTGCGCCGGTTGCATTCGATTCCTGTTTGTAATTGTCCTTTTAACAGCGATCGCGTATTTC
GTCTCGCTCAGGCGCAATCACGAATGAATAACGGTTTGGTTGATGCGAGTGATTTTGATGACGAGCGTAA
TGGCTGGCCTGTTGAACAAGTCTGGAAAGAAATGCATAAACTTTTGCCATTCTCACCGGATTCAGTCGTC
ACTCATGGTGATTTCTCACTTGATAACCTTATTTTTGACGAGGGGAAATTAATAGGTTGTATTGATGTTG
GACGAGTCGGAATCGCAGACCGATACCAGGATCTTGCCATCCTATGGAACTGCCTCGGTGAGTTTTCTCC
TTCATTACAGAAACGGCTTTTTCAAAAATATGGTATTGATAATCCTGATATGAATAAATTGCAGTTTCAT
TTGATGCTCGATGAGTTTTTCTAATCAGAATTGGTTAATTGGTTGTAACACTGGCAGAGCATTACGCTGA
CTTGACGGGACGGCGCAAGCTCATGACCAAAATCCCTTAACGTGAGTTACGCGTCGTTCCACTGAGCGTC
AGAGGTATCACTAGTATTACAGAGGTAAGTTATAACAGTCGCCTAACCC
