>Addgene plasmid #103506 | LSB-hsa-miR-379-5p | depositor partial sequence | sequence record 196060 | hsa-miR-379-5p target
CCTACGTTCCATAGTCTACCA
