>Addgene plasmid #103506 | LSB-hsa-miR-379-5p | addgene partial sequence | sequence record 271400 | mKate2-F 5'-ACCCGCTAAGAACCTCAAGA-3'
GAATCAAGGAGGCCGACAAAGAGACATACGTCGAGCAGCACGAGGTGGCTGTGGCCAGATACTGCGACCT
CCCTAGCAAACTGGGGCACAAACTTAATTGAGAATTCTACCACCCAGCTTTCTTGTACAAAGTGGTACGT
CTCAAGACCAGAGGTCTCTGCTTTTGTTAGTCCTACGTTCCATAGTCTACCACCTACGTTCCATAGTCTA
CCACCTACGTTCCATAGTCTACCACCTACGTTCCATAGTCTACCACAACCAGAAGAGACCTGTGCTTCAC
TCCTCAGGTGCAGGCTGCCTATCAGAAGGTGGTGGCTGGTGTGGCCAATGCCCTGGCTCACAAATACCAC
TGAGATCTTTTTCCCTCTGCCAAAAATTATGGGGACATCATGAAGCCCCTTGAGCATCTGACTTCTGGCT
AATAAAGGAAATTTATTTTCATTGCAATAGTGTGTTGGAATTTTTTGTGTCTCTCACTCGGAAGGACATA
TGGGAGGGCAAATCATTTAAAACATCAGAATGAGTATTTGGTTTAGAGTTTGGCAACATATGCCCATATG
CTGGCTGCCATGAACAAAGGTTGGCTATAAAGAGGTCATCAGTATATGAAACAGCCCCCTGCTGTCCATT
CCTTATTCCATAGAAAAG
